>Addgene plasmid #51264 | pCAG-attBr-Cre-rc-attP | depositor full sequence | sequence record 77874 | pCAG-attBr-Cre-rc-attP sequence 5930 bps
GGCGCGCCGGATTCGACATTGATTATTGACTAGTTATTAATAGTAATCAATTACGGGGTCATTAGTTCAT
AGCCCATATATGGAGTTCCGCGTTACATAACTTACGGTAAATGGCCCGCCTGGCTGACCGCCCAACGACC
CCCGCCCATTGACGTCAATAATGACGTATGTTCCCATAGTAACGCCAATAGGGACTTTCCATTGACGTCA
ATGGGTGGAGTATTTACGGTAAACTGCCCACTTGGCAGTACATCAAGTGTATCATATGCCAAGTACGCCC
CCTATTGACGTCAATGACGGTAAATGGCCCGCCTGGCATTATGCCCAGTACATGACCTTATGGGACTTTC
CTACTTGGCAGTACATCTACGTATTAGTCATCGCTATTACCATGGTCGAGGTGAGCCCCACGTTCTGCTT
CACTCTCCCCATCTCCCCCCCCTCCCCACCCCCAATTTTGTATTTATTTATTTTTTAATTATTTTGTGCA
GCGATGGGGGCGGGGGGGGGGGGGGGGCGCGCGCCAGGCGGGGCGGGGCGGGGCGAGGGGCGGGGCGGGG
CGAGGCGGAGAGGTGCGGCGGCAGCCAATCAGAGCGGCGCGCTCCGAAAGTTTCCTTTTATGGCGAGGCG
GCGGCGGCGGCGGCCCTATAAAAAGCGAAGCGCGCGGCGGGCGGGAGTCGCTGCGTTGCCTTCGCCCCGT
GCCCCGCTCCGCGCCGCCTCGCGCCGCCCGCCCCGGCTCTGACTGACCGCGTTACTCCCACAGGTGAGCG
GGCGGGACGGCCCTTCTCCTCCGGGCTGTAATTAGCGCTTGGTTTAATGACGGCTCGTTTCTTTTCTGTG
GCTGCGTGAAAGCCTTAAAGGGCTCCGGGAGGGCCCTTTGTGCGGGGGGGAGCGGCTCGGGGGGTGCGTG
CGTGTGTGTGTGCGTGGGGAGCGCCGCGTGCGGCCCGCGCTGCCCGGCGGCTGTGAGCGCTGCGGGCGCG
GCGCGGGGCTTTGTGCGCTCCGCGTGTGCGCGAGGGGAGCGCGGCCGGGGGCGGTGCCCCGCGGTGCGGG
GGGGCTGCGAGGGGAACAAAGGCTGCGTGCGGGGTGTGTGCGTGGGGGGGTGAGCAGGGGGTGTGGGCGC
GGCGGTCGGGCTGTAACCCCCCCCTGCACCCCCCTCCCCGAGTTGCTGAGCACGGCCCGGCTTCGGGTGC
GGGGCTCCGTGCGGGGCGTGGCGCGGGGCTCGCCGTGCCGGGCGGGGGGTGGCGGCAGGTGGGGGTGCCG
GGCGGGGCGGGGCCGCCTCGGGCCGGGGAGGGCTCGGGGGAGGGGCGCGGCGGCCCCGGAGCGCCGGCGG
CTGTCGAGGCGCGGCGAGCCGCAGCCATTGCCTTTTATGGTAATCGTGCGAGAGGGCGCAGGGACTTCCT
TTGTCCCAAATCTGGCGGAGCCGAAATCTGGGAGGCGCCGCCGCACCCCCTCTAGCGGGCGCGGGCGAAG
CGGTGCGGCGCCGGCAGGAAGGAAATGGGCGGGGAGGGCCTTCGTGCGTCGCCGCGCCGCCGTCCCCTTC
TCCATCTCCAGCCTCGGGGCTGCCGCAGGGGGACGGCTGCCTTCGGGGGGGACGGGGCAGGGCGGGGTTC
GGCTTCTGGCGTGTGACCGGCGGCTCTAGAGCCTCTGCTAACCATGTTCATGCCTTCTTCTTTTTCCTAC
AGATCCTTAATTAATCGGCCGGCTTGTCGACGACGGCGGTCTCCGTCGTCAGGATCATCCGGGCTGACCT
GACCTACTTATCGTCGTCATCCTTGTAATCTCCCCATCCTCGAGCAGCCTCACCATGGCCCCAGTCTCAG
AGTCCAGGTTTCTGATGTAGTTCATCACAATGTTCACATTGGTCCAGCCACCAGCCTGCATGATTTCAGG
GATGGACACACCAGCCCTGGCCATGTCCCTGGCAGCACCCACTCTGGCAGAGTGGCCAGACCAGGCCAGG
TATCTCTGCCCAGAGTCATCCTTGGCACCATAGATCAGGCGGTGGGTGGCCTCAAAGATCCCTTCCAGGG
CCCGGGTGGACAGTTGGGAGGTGGCAGAAGGGGCAGCCACACCATTCTTTCTGACCCGGCAGAACAGGTA
GTTGTTGGGGTCATCAGCCACACCAGACACAGAGATCCATCTCTCCACCAGCTTGGTAACCCCCAGGGAC
AGGGCCTTCTCCACACCAGCTGTGGACACCAGGGTCTTGGTCCTGCCAATGTGGATCAGCATTCTCCCAC
CATCGGTGCGGGAGATGTCCTTCACTCTGATTCTGGCAATTTCGGCAATGCGCAGCAGGGTGTTGTAGGC
AATGCCCAGGAAGGCCAGGTTCCTGATGTCCTGGCATCTGTCAGAGTTCTCCATCAGGGATCTGACTTGG
TCAAAGTCAGTGCGTTCAAAGGCCAGGGCCTGCTTGGCTCTCTCCCCAGCATCCACATTCTCCTTTCTGA
TTCTCCTCATCACCAGGGACACAGCATTGGAGTCAGAAGGGCGAGGCAGGCCAGATCTCCTGTGCAGCAT
GTTGAGCTGGCCCAGGTGCTGTTGGATGGTCTTCACAGCCAGGCCTCTGGCTTGCAGGTACAGGAGGTAG
TCCCTCACATCCTCAGGTTCAGCAGGGAACCATTTCCTGTTGTTCAGCTTGCACCAGGCAGCCCAGGATC
TGCACACAGACAGGAGCATCTTCCAGGTGTGTTCAGAGAAGGCCTGCCTGTCCCTGAACATGTCCATCAG
GTTCTTCCTGACTTCATCAGAGGTCACCTTCCTCTTCTTCTTGGGCATGGTGGTGGCGGCGGTTTGTACC
GTACACCACTGAGACCGCGGTGGTTGACCAGACAAACCACGAGAGCTCGCTGATCAGCCTCGACTGTGCC
TTCTAGTTGCCAGCCATCTGTTGTTTGCCCCTCCCCCGTGCCTTCCTTGACCCTGGAAGGTGCCACTCCC
ACTGTCCTTTCCTAATAAAATGAGGAAATTGCATCGCATTGTCTGAGTAGGTGTCATTCTATTCTGGGGG
GTGGGGTGGGGCAGGACAGCAAGGGGGAGGATTGGGAAGACAATAGCAGGCATGCTGGGGATGCGGTGGG
CTCTATGGCTTCTGAGGCGGAAAGAACCAGCTGGGGCTCGAGATCCACTAGTTCTAGCCTCGAGGCTAGA
GCGGCCGCCACTGGCCGTCGTTTTACAACGTCGTGACTGGGAAAACCCTGGCGTTACCCAACTTAATCGC
CTTGCAGCACATCCCCCTTTCGCCAGCTGGCGTAATAGCGAAGAGGCCCGCACCGATCGCCCTTCCCAAC
AGTTGCGCAGCCTGAATGGCGAATGGG
[124 nt withheld, positions 3318-3441]
C
[91 nt withheld, positions 3443-3533]
A
[49 nt withheld, positions 3535-3583]
CCTTTGACGTTGGAGTCCACGTTCTTT
[37 nt withheld, positions 3611-3647]
ACCCTATCTCGGTCTATTCTTTTGATTTATAAGGGATTTTGCCGATTTCGGCCTATTGGTTAAAAAATGA
GCTGATTTAACAAAAATTTAACGCGAATTTTAACAAAATATTAACGCTTACAATTTAGGTGGCACTTTTC
GGGGAAATGTGCGCGGAACCCCTATTTGTTTATTTTTCTAAATACATTCAAATATGTATCCGCTCATGAG
ACAATAACCCTGATAAATGCTTCAATAATATTGAAAAAGGAAGAGTATGAGTATTCAACATTTCCGTGTC
GCCCTTATTCCCTTTTTTGCGGCATTTTGCCTTCCTGTTTTTGCTCACCCAGAAACGCTGGTGAAAGTAA
AAGATGCTGAAGATCAGTTGGGTGCACGAGTGGGTTACATCGAACTGGATCTCAACAGCGGTAAGATCCT
TGAGAGTTTTCGCCCCGAAGAACGTTTTCCAATGATGAGCACTTTTAAAGTTCTGCTATGTGGCGCGGTA
TTATCCCGTATTGACGCCGGGCAAGAGCAACTCGGTCGCCGCATACACTATTCTCAGAATGACTTGGTTG
AGTACTCACCAGTCACAGAAAAGCATCTTACGGATGGCATGACAGTAAGAGAATTATGCAGTGCTGCCAT
AACCATGAGTGATAACACTGCGGCCAACTTACTTCTGACAACGATCGGAGGACCGAAGGAGCTAACCGCT
TTTTTGCACAACATGGGGGATCATGTAACTCGCCTTGATCGTTGGGAACCGGAGCTGAATGAAGCCATAC
CAAACGACGAGCGTGACACCACGATGCCTGTAGCAATGGCAACAACGTTGCGCAAACTATTAACTGGCGA
ACTACTTACTCTAGCTTCCCGGCAACAATTAATAGACTGGATGGAGGCGGATAAAGTTGCAGGACCACTT
CTGCGCTCGGCCCTTCCGGCTGGCTGGTTTATTGCTGATAAATCTGGAGCCGGTGAGCGTGGGTCTCGCG
GTATCATTGCAGCACTGGGGCCAGATGGTAAGCCCTCCCGTATCGTAGTTATCTACACGACGGGGAGTCA
GGCAACTATGGATGAACGAAATAGACAGATCGCTGAGATAGGTGCCTCACTGATTAAGCATTGGTAACTG
TCAGACCAAGTTTACTCATATATACTTTAGATTGATTTAAAACTTCATTTTTAATTTAAAAGGATCTAGG
TGAAGATCCTTTTTGATAATCTCATGACCAAAATCCCTTAACGTGAGTTTTCGTTCCACTGAGCGTCAGA
CCCCGTAGAAAAGATCAAAGGATCTTCTTGAGATCCTTTTTTTCTGCGCGTAATCTGCTGCTTGCAAACA
AAAAAACCACCGCTACCAGCGGTGGTTTGTTTGCCGGATCAAGAGCTACCAACTCTTTTTCCGAAGGTAA
CTGGCTTCAGCAGAGCGCAGATACCAAATACTGTCCTTCTAGTGTAGCCGTAGTTAGGCCACCACTTCAA
GAACTCTGTAGCACCGCCTACATACCTCGCTCTGCTAATCCTGTTACCAGTGGCTGCTGCCAGTGGCGAT
AAGTCGTGTCTTACCGGGTTGGACTCAAGACGATAGTTACCGGATAAGGCGCAGCGGTCGGGCTGAACGG
GGGGTTCGTGCACACAGCCCAGCTTGGAGCGAACGACCTACACCGAACTGAGATACCTACAGCGTGAGCT
ATGAGAAAGCGCCACGCTTCCCGAAGGGAGAAAGGCGGACAGGTATCCGGTAAGCGGCAGGGTCGGAACA
GGAGAGCGCACGAGGGAGCTTCCAGGGGGAAACGCCTGGTATCTTTATAGTCCTGTCGGGTTTCGCCACC
TCTGACTTGAGCGTCGATTTTTGTGATGCTCGTCAGGGGGGCGGAGCCTATGGAAAAACGCCAGCAACGC
GGCCTTTTTACGGTTCCTGGCCTTTTGCTGGCCTTTTGCTCACATGTTCTTTCCTGCGTTATCCCCTGAT
TCTGTGGATAACCGTATTACCGCCTTTGAGTGAGCTGATACCGCTCGCCGCAGCCGAACGACCGAGCGCA
GCGAGTCAGTGAGCGAGGAAGCGGAAGAGCGCCCAATACGCAAACCGCCTCTCCCCGCGCGTTGGCCGAT
TCATTAATGCAGCTGGCACGACAGGTTTCCCGACTGGAAAGCGGGCAGTGAGCGCAACGCAATTAATGTG
AGTTAGCTCACTCATTAGGCACCCCAGGCTTTACACTTTATGCTTCCGGCTCGTATGTTGTGTGGAATTG
TGAGCGGATAACAATTTCACACAGGAAACAGCTATGACCATGA
Features (pLannotate 1.2.2; 16 found; start..end, strand, type, name):
     15..394     +  enhancer       CMV enhancer: human cytomegalovirus immediate early enhancer
    396..673     +  promoter       chicken β-actin promoter: No description available
    674..1682    +  intron         chimeric intron: chimera between introns from chicken β-actin and rabbit β-globin
   1757..1784    -  CDS            3xFLAG (fragment): three tandem FLAG® epitope tags
   1780..2793    -  CDS            cre: RECR_BPP1 - Experimental evidence at protein level: Swiss-Prot protein existence level 1. Catalyzes site-specific recombination between two 34-base- pair LOXP sites. Its role is to maintain the phage genome as a monomeric unit-copy plasmid in the lysogenic state. From Escherichia phage P1 (Bacteriophage P1).
   2864..3088    +  polyA_signal   bGH poly(A) signal: bovine growth hormone polyadenylation signal
   3092..3113    +  promoter       SV40 promoter (fragment): SV40 enhancer and early promoter
   3159..3313    +  CDS            lacZα (fragment): LacZα fragment of β-galactosidase; lacZ fragment
   3318..3746    +  rep_origin     f1 ori (sequence partly withheld): f1 bacteriophage origin of replication; arrow indicates direction of (+) strand synthesis
   3799..3903    +  promoter       AmpR promoter: bla
   3904..4764    +  CDS            AmpR: β-lactamase; bla; confers resistance to ampicillin, carbenicillin, and related antibiotics
   4935..5523    +  rep_origin     ori: high-copy-number ColE1/pMB1/pBR322/pUC origin of replication
   5706..5798    +  CDS            lacI (fragment): lac repressor; lacI; The lac repressor binds to the lac operator to inhibit transcription in E. coli. This inhibition can be relieved by adding lactose or isopropyl-β-D-thiogalactopyranoside (IPTG).
   5811..5832    +  protein_bind   CAP binding site: CAP binding activates transcription in the presence of cAMP. E. coli catabolite activator protein
   5847..5877    +  promoter       lac promoter: promoter for the E. coli lac operon
   5885..5901    +  protein_bind   lac operator: The lac repressor binds to the lac operator to inhibit transcription in E. coli. This inhibition can be relieved by adding lactose or isopropyl-β-D-thiogalactopyranoside (IPTG). lac repressor encoded by lacI
