[The description below was written by a language model from this plasmid's Addgene catalogue record and pLannotate feature annotations shown in this document.]
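Description:
pCAG-attBr-Cre-rc-attP is a mammalian expression plasmid built on the pDIRECT backbone that serves as the recombinase-dependent half of the Bxb1-rcCre binary site-specific recombinase system. It is propagated in E. coli as a high-copy plasmid through a ColE1/pUC-type origin and selected with ampicillin via the β-lactamase gene. An f1 origin and remnants of lac elements (lacZα and lacI fragments, CAP site, lac promoter and operator) are carried over from the backbone.

The payload sits downstream of the CAG promoter, annotated here as the CMV immediate-early enhancer, chicken β-actin promoter and chimeric β-actin/β-globin intron, and is followed by a bovine growth hormone polyadenylation signal. The Cre coding sequence from bacteriophage P1 lies on the opposite strand relative to the promoter, so it is in reverse-complement orientation and cannot be translated into functional recombinase from the CAG transcript. A short match to the FLAG epitope is annotated next to the Cre sequence on the same strand, but the record does not describe a tag. According to the catalogue entry, the inverted Cre is flanked by Bxb1 attB and attP recognition sites arranged head-to-head. These sites are not picked up in the automated feature table.

Because integrase recombination between inverted attB and attP sites flips the intervening DNA and is effectively irreversible, supplying Bxb1 turns Cre into the sense orientation and switches on its expression. Cre activity is thus restricted to cells in which both components are present, allowing higher-resolution conditional mutagenesis. The depositor notes that a complementary Bxb1 expression plasmid, pCAG-NLS-HA-Bxb1, is required for the system to work.
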