Addgene plasmid #51264: pCAG-attBr-Cre-rc-attP
Purpose: Component of the Bxb1-rcCre binary site-specific recombinase system, reverse complementary Cre CDS flanked by Bxb1 attB/P recognition sites in head-to-head orientation
Depositing lab: Pawel Pelczar. Depositing organization: University of Zurich. Publication: Binary recombinase systems for high-resolution conditional mutagenesis. Hermann M, Stillhard P, Wildner H, Seruggia D, Kapp V, Sanchez-Iranzo H, Mercader N, Montoliu L, Zeilhofer HU, Pelczar P. Nucleic Acids Res. 2014 Jan 9. 10.1093/nar/gkt1361 PubMed 24413561.
Backbone
  Vector backbone: pDIRECT
  Backbone manufacturer: CLONTECH
  Backbone size w/o insert (bp): 4814
  Vector type: Mammalian Expression
Growth in bacteria
  Bacterial resistance: Ampicillin, 100 μg/mL
  Growth temperature: 37°C
  Growth strain: DH5alpha
  Copy number: High Copy
Gene/Insert
  Gene/Insert name: attBr-Cre-rc-attP
  Promoter: CAG
  Cloning method: Restriction Enzyme; 5′ cloning site Esp3I (destroyed during cloning); 3′ cloning site Esp3I (destroyed during cloning)
  Sequencing primers: 5′ CATGCCTTCTTCTTTTTCCTAC; 3′ GGAAAGGACAGTGGGAGTGGC
Terms and licenses: Academic/Nonprofit Terms; Industry Terms: Not Available to Industry
Depositor comments: Please note that the complementary plasmid pCAG-NLS-HA-Bxb1 (www.addgene.org/51271) must be ordered with pCAG-attBr-Cre-rc-attP in order to successfully use the Bxb1-Cre recombinase system as described in the associated publication.
How to cite: pCAG-attBr-Cre-rc-attP was a gift from Pawel Pelczar (Addgene plasmid # 51264 ; http://n2t.net/addgene:51264 ; RRID:Addgene_51264)
