>Addgene plasmid #51264 | pCAG-attBr-Cre-rc-attP | addgene partial sequence | sequence record 79853 | pCAGGS5 5'-ggttcggcttctggcgtgtgacc-3'
TGCCTTCTTCTTTTTCCTACAGATCCTTAATTAATCGGCCGGCTTGTCGACGACGGCGGTCTCCGTCGTC
AGGATCATCCGGGCTGACCTGACCTACTTATCGTCGTCATCCTTGTAATCTCCCCATCCTCGAGCAGCCT
CACCATGGCCCCAGTCTCAGAGTCCAGGTTTCTGATGTAGTTCATCACAATGTTCACATTGGTCCAGCCA
CCAGCCTGCATGATTTCAGGGATGGACACACCAGCCCTGGCCATGTCCCTGGCAGCACCCACTCTGGCAG
AGTGGCCAGACCAGGCCAGGTATCTCTGCCCAGAGTCATCCTTGGCACCATAGATCAGGCGGTGGGTGGC
CTCAAAGATCCCTTCCAGGGCCCGGGTGGACAGTTGGGAGGTGGCAGAAGGGGCAGCCACACCATTCTTT
CTGACCCGGCAGAACAGGTAGTTGTTGGGGTCATCAGCCACACCAGACACAGAGATCCATCTCTCCACCA
GCTTGGTAACCCCCAGGGACAGGGCCTTCTCCACACCAGCTGTGGACACCAGGGTCTTGGTCCTGCCAAT
GTGGATCAGCATTCTCCCACCATCGGTGCGGGAGATGTCCTTCACTCTGATTCTGGCAATTTCGGCAATG
CGCAGCAGGGTGTTGTAGGCAATGCCCAGGAAGGCCAGGTTCCTGATGTCCTGGCATCTGTCAGAGTTCT
CCATCAGGGATCTGACTTGGTCAAAGTCAGTGCGTTCAAAGGCCAGGGCCTGCTTGGCTCTCTCCCCAGC
ATCCACATTCTCCTTTCTGATTCTCCTCATCACCAGGGACACAGCATTGGAGTCAGAAGGGCGAGGCAGG
