>Addgene plasmid #51264 | pCAG-attBr-Cre-rc-attP | addgene partial sequence | sequence record 79918 | BGH-rev 5'-TAGAAGGCACAGTCGAGG-3'
ACCACCGCGGTCTCAGTGGTGTACGGTACAAACCGCCGCCACCACCATGCCCAAGAAGAAGAGGAAGGTG
ACCTCTGATGAAGTCAGGAAGAACCTGATGGACATGTTCAGGGACAGGCAGGCCTTCTCTGAACACACCT
GGAAGATGCTCCTGTCTGTGTGCAGATCCTGGGCTGCCTGGTGCAAGCTGAACAACAGGAAATGGTTCCC
TGCTGAACCTGAGGATGTGAGGGACTACCTCCTGTACCTGCAAGCCAGAGGCCTGGCTGTGAAGACCATC
CAACAGCACCTGGGCCAGCTCAACATGCTGCACAGGAGATCTGGCCTGCCTCGCCCTTCTGACTCCAATG
CTGTGTCCCTGGTGATGAGGAGAATCAGAAAGGAGAATGTGGATGCTGGGGAGAGAGCCAAGCAGGCCCT
GGCCTTTGAACGCACTGACTTTGACCAAGTCAGATCCCTGATGGAGAACTCTGACAGATGCCAGGACATC
AGGAACCTGGCCTTCCTGGGCATTGCCTACAACACCCTGCTGCGCATTGCCGAAATTGCCAGAATCAGAG
TGAAGGACATCTCCCGCACCGATGGTGGGAGAATGCTGATCCACATTGGCAGGACCAAGACCCTGGTGTC
CACAGCTGGTGTGGAGAAGGCCCTGTCCCTGGGGGTTACCAAGCTGGTGGAGAGATGGATCTCTGTGTCT
GGTGTGGCTGATGACCCCAACAACTACCTGTTCTGCCGGGTCAGAAAGAATGGTGTGGCTGCCCCTTCTG
CCACCTCCCAACTGTCCACCCGGGCCCTGGAAGGGATCTTTGAGGCCACCCACCGCCTGATCTATGGTGC
CAAGGATGACTCTGGGCAGAGATACCTGGCCTGGTCTGGCCACTCTGCCA
